Addgene plasmid #23522: pDONR223-MINK1
Depositing lab: William Hahn & David Root. Depositing organization: Dana-Farber Cancer Institute. Publication: COT drives resistance to RAF inhibition through MAP kinase pathway reactivation. Johannessen CM, Boehm JS, Kim SY, Thomas SR, Wardwell L, Johnson LA, Emery CM, Stransky N, Cogdill AP, Barretina J, Caponigro G, Hieronymus H, Murray RR, Salehi-Ashtiani K, Hill DE, Vidal M, Zhao JJ, Yang X, Alkan O, Kim S, Harris JL, Wilson CJ, Myer VE, Finan PM, Root DE, Roberts TM, Golub T, Flaherty KT, Dummer R, Weber BL, Sellers WR, Schlegel R, Wargo JA, Hahn WC, Garraway LA. Nature. 2010 Dec 16;468(7326):968-72. doi: 10.1038/nature09627 PubMed 21107320.
Backbone
  Vector backbone: pDONR223
  Backbone manufacturer: Invitrogen
  Backbone size w/o insert (bp): 5005
  Vector type: Gateway Donor vector
Growth in bacteria
  Bacterial resistance: Spectinomycin, 50 μg/mL
  Growth temperature: 37°C
  Growth strain: DH5alpha
  Copy number: High Copy
Gene/Insert
  Gene/Insert name: MINK1 (alt name: misshapen/NIK-related kinase)
  Species: H. sapiens (human)
  Insert size (bp): 3999
  Entrez Gene: MINK1 (a.k.a. B55, MAP4K6, MEKKK 6, MINK, YSK2, ZC3)
  Cloning method: Gateway Cloning
  Sequencing primers: 5′ M13pUC-fwd; 3′ M13rev
Terms and licenses: Academic/Nonprofit Terms; Industry Terms: Not Available to Industry
Depositor comments: The ORF has no Stop codon. This design enables easy recombination into a destination vector to add an epitope tag of choice and Stop codon to the ORF. Do NOT use this plasmid directly for transfections. A set of 4 custom lentiviral vectors is available ( pLX301 (http://www.addgene.org/25895/) , pLX302 (http://www.addgene.org/25896/) , pLX303 (http://www.addgene.org/25897/) , pLX304 (http://www.addgene.org/25890/) ) to be used to express these ORFs in mammalian cells. These plasmids are not included in the kit and must be ordered separately.
How to cite: pDONR223-MINK1 was a gift from William Hahn & David Root (Addgene plasmid # 23522 ; http://n2t.net/addgene:23522 ; RRID:Addgene_23522)
