[The description below was written by a language model from this plasmid's Addgene catalogue record.]
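Description:
pDONR223-MINK1 is a Gateway entry clone built on the Invitrogen pDONR223 donor backbone (about 5 kb without insert) and carrying the human MINK1 open reading frame, which encodes misshapen/NIK-related kinase, also known as MAP4K6. The insert is roughly 4 kb and was introduced by Gateway recombination. The plasmid is maintained in standard E. coli cloning strains as a high-copy plasmid under spectinomycin selection. The record does not list individual features such as the origin of replication or the recombination sites. An ORF cloned into a pDONR vector is normally flanked by attL sites, which allow LR recombination into any compatible destination vector. M13 forward and reverse primer sites flanking the insert are used for sequence verification.

The ORF has been deliberately cloned without a stop codon. This "open" configuration lets the coding sequence be transferred in frame into a destination vector that supplies a C-terminal epitope tag and the terminating stop codon. Because the donor backbone is a shuttle for cloning and the record names no promoter for driving the insert, the depositors state that the plasmid should not be transfected directly. They instead point to a companion set of lentiviral destination vectors (the pLX301 to pLX304 series) for expressing the ORF in mammalian cells. The clone belongs to a kit of ORF clones associated with a study of resistance to RAF inhibition through reactivation of the MAP kinase pathway. Its typical use is therefore as a source of MINK1 for building expression constructs for gain-of-function studies or screens.
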