>Addgene plasmid #23522 | pDONR223-MINK1 | depositor partial sequence | sequence record 10803 | Author sequence, M13pUC-fwd
CATGGATTTTATTTTGACTGATAGTGACCTGTTCGTTGCAACAAATTGATGAGCAATGCTTTTTTATAAT
GCCAACTTTGTACAAAAAAGTTGGCACCATGGGCGACCCAGCCCCCGCCCGCAGCCTGGACGACATCGAC
CTGTCCGCCCTGCGGGACCCTGCTGGGATCTTTGAGCTTGTGGAGGTGGTCGGCAATGGAACCTACGGAC
AGGTGTACAAGGGTCGGCATGTCAAGACGGGGCAGCTGGCTGCCATCAAGGTCATGGATGTCACGGAGGA
CGAGGAGGAAGAGATCAAACAGGAGATCAACATGCTGAAAAAGTACTCTCACCACCGCAACATCGCCACC
TACTACGGAGCCTTCATCAAGAAGAGCCCCCCGGGAAACGATGACCAGCTCTGGCTGGTGATGGAGTTCT
GTGGTGCTGGTTCAGTGACTGACCTGGTAAAGAACACAAAAGGCAACGCCCTGAAGGAGGACTGTATCGC
CTATATCTGCAGGGAGATCCTCAGGGGTCTGGCCCATCTCCATGCCCACAAGGTGATCCATCGAGACATC
AAGGGGCAGAATGTGCTGCTGACAGAGAATGCTGAGGTCAAGCTAGTGGATTTTGGGGTGAGTGCTCAGC
TGGACCGCACCGTGGGCAGACGGAACACTTTCATTGGGACTCCCTACTGGATGGCTCCAGAGGTCATCGC
CTGTGATGAGAACCCTGATGCCACCTATGATTACAGGAGTGATATTTGGTCTCTAGGAATCACAGCCATC
GAGATGGCAGAGGGAGCCCCCCCTCTGTGTGACATGCACCCATGCGAGCCCTCTTCCTCATTCCTCGGAA
CCCTCCGCCCAGGCTCAAGTCCCAGG
