>Addgene plasmid #23522 | pDONR223-MINK1 | addgene partial sequence | sequence record 29286 | 23522 with M13pUC-fwd
CTCGGGCCCAATAATGATTTTATTTTGACTGATAGTGACCTGTTCGTTGCAACAAATTGATGAGCAATGC
TTTTTTATAATGCCAACTTTGTACAAAAAAGTTGGCACCATGGGCGACCCAGCCCCCGCCCGCAGCCTGG
ACGACATCGACCTGTCCGCCCTGCGGGACCCTGCTGGGATCTTTGAGCTTGTGGAGGTGGTCGGCAATGG
AACCTACGGACAGGTGTACAAGGGTCGGCATGTCAAGACGGGGCAGCTGGCTGCCATCAAGGTCATGGAT
GTCACGGAGGACGAGGAGGAAGAGATCAAACAGGAGATCAACATGCTGAAAAAGTACTCTCACCACCGCA
ACATCGCCACCTACTACGGAGCCTTCATCAAGAAGAGCCCCCCGGGAAACGATGACCAGCTCTGGCTGGT
GATGGAGTTCTGTGGTGCTGGTTCAGTGACTGACCTGGTAAAGAACACAAAAGGCAACGCCCTGAAGGAG
GACTGTATCGCCTATATCTGCAGGGAGATCCTCAGGGGTCTGGCCCATCTCCATGCCCACAAGGTGATCC
ATCGAGACATCAAGGGGCAGAATGTGCTGCTGACAGAGAATGCTGAGGTCAAGCTA
