>Addgene plasmid #23522 | pDONR223-MINK1 | depositor partial sequence | sequence record 47046 | Author sequence, M13-rev
CCCGCAGAGCTGGATGGCAATAATGATTTTATTTTGACTGATAATGACCTGGGCGTTGATGATATTGATA
AGCAATGCTTTCTTATAATGCCAACTTTGTACAAGAAAGTTGGCAACCAGTTCATGATGCAGTTACGGTT
CAGAGTCATGAAGTAAACTTGGCTGCTGCCCCCAGAGCGGACTGAGGCAAAAAACACCTTGTCATTCCGC
TCACACAGGAACTTGAGCCTCTGAGCTCGTTTGTGCATGAAGACCCCGTCGAGGTGGCCCGTCTCCACAG
AGCGGATCTCAATGGCTTTCTCACCCCAGCCCATTATCTGGTTGGAGCAGATGTAGGCCACAGAAGTAGG
CATCTCCCCCCACTGCAGCACCACATCCTTAATGATGCGCCCGTACGTGTTGACGTAGACACCCTCGTCC
TCGTAGCACAGCAGCATCTCCATGCCGTCGGTGTTGGGGAGGAAGATGATGGCATGGGGCGTGATCTGGC
TCTGGATGTGCACAGGGATGTAGATGTCATAGCTGTTCCCCGAGTCGACATCCACAGCATGGAAGCCAGC
ACTGGAGCCATAGATGACCTTGAGCCGCTGCCCCTCCTCTACTGTCAGGTCGACCAGCAGAGGGCGGTGG
GGGAGGTCGGCAAAGGACTTGAAGGCCATGAATTTGTGGTAGGGTTTGGGGGCCCAGGCATACACCTCCA
CGGAGCTCTTGAGGGCGATGACCAGGAACTTAATCCGCTCGTATTTCACAACACGGTAGTGCCCGCAGCC
CTCCATGT
